Addgene plasmid #223423: pYPQAT51
Purpose: T-DNA vector for LbCas12a-RRV based mutagenesis for dicot plants; highly efficient including TTV PAM; LbCas12a-RRV and the crRNA were driven by separate 2x35s promoter; Kanamycin for plants selection.
Depositing lab: Yiping Qi. Depositing organization: University of Maryland, College Park. Publication: A comprehensive all-in-one CRISPR toolbox for large-scale screens in plants. Cheng Y, Li G, Qi A, Mandlik R, Pan C, Wang D, Ge S, Qi Y. Plant Cell. 2025 Apr 9:koaf081. doi: 10.1093/plcell/koaf081. PubMed 40202185.
Backbone
  Vector backbone: pYPQ230-RRV
  Vector type: Plant Expression, CRISPR
  Selectable markers: kanamycin
Growth in bacteria
  Bacterial resistance: Kanamycin, 50 μg/mL
  Growth temperature: 37°C
  Growth strain: DH5alpha
  Copy number: High Copy
Gene/Insert
  Gene/Insert name: 2x35s-LbCas12a-RRV-2x35s-crRNA scaffold
  Tag / fusion protein: NLS
Terms and licenses: Academic/Nonprofit Terms; Industry Terms: Not Available to Industry
How to cite: pYPQAT51 was a gift from Yiping Qi (Addgene plasmid # 223423 ; http://n2t.net/addgene:223423 ; RRID:Addgene_223423)
