[The description below was written by a language model from this plasmid's Addgene catalogue record and pLannotate feature annotations shown in this document.]
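Description:
pYPQAT51 is a 15.5 kb binary T-DNA vector for CRISPR mutagenesis in dicot plants using LbCas12a-RRV, a Cas12a variant that the record describes as highly efficient and able to target TTV PAMs. The catalogue lists pYPQ230-RRV as the backbone. The annotated sequence shows a typical binary architecture: a high-copy ColE1/pUC-type origin with the pBR322 bom region for propagation in E. coli, the pVS1 oriV with RepA and StaA for replication and stable maintenance in Agrobacterium, and an aphA-3 kanamycin resistance gene for bacterial selection. Nopaline-type right and left border repeats delimit the segment transferred to the plant genome.

Within the borders there are three plant expression units, each driven by an enhanced (duplicated-enhancer) CaMV 35S promoter. The first, flanked by Gateway attB1 and attB5 sites, ends in a NOS terminator. The roughly 3.8 kb between attB1 and that terminator is not annotated in the feature table, but it corresponds in position to the NLS-tagged LbCas12a-RRV coding sequence named in the catalogue. The second unit, between attB5 and attB2, is the crRNA cassette. It contains a hammerhead ribozyme fragment, consistent with ribozyme processing of a Pol II transcript to release the crRNA, followed by a lacZα segment with lac promoter/operator and T7/T3 promoters, and then a NOS terminator. The lacZα segment probably acts as a replaceable screening stuffer for guide insertion, although the record does not state this. The third unit expresses nptII with a CaMV poly(A) signal, giving kanamycin selection of transformed plants. The attB sites indicate that the vector was assembled by multisite Gateway recombination. It belongs to an all-in-one CRISPR toolbox intended for large-scale screens in plants.
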