Features (pLannotate 1.2.2; 38 found; start..end, strand, type, name):
    425..1219    +  CDS            KanR: aminoglycoside phosphotransferase; aphA-3; confers resistance to kanamycin
   1306..1894    +  rep_origin     ori: high-copy-number ColE1/pMB1/pBR322/pUC origin of replication
   2080..2220    -  misc_feature   bom: basis of mobility region from pBR322
   2322..2361    -  CDS            rop (fragment): Rop protein, which maintains plasmids at low copy number; rop
   2564..2758    -  rep_origin     pVS1 oriV: origin of replication for the Pseudomonas plasmid pVS1 (Heeb et al., 2000)
   2824..3897    -  CDS            pVS1 RepA: replication protein from the Pseudomonas plasmid pVS1 (Heeb et al., 2000)
   4326..4955    -  CDS            pVS1 StaA: stability protein from the Pseudomonas plasmid pVS1 (Heeb et al., 2000)
   5515..5916    -  CDS            Y4CG_SINFN (fragment): Protein inferred from homology: Swiss-Prot protein existence level 3. From Sinorhizobium fredii (strain NBRC 101917 / NGR234).
   6256..6280    -  misc_feature   RB T-DNA repeat: right border repeat from nopaline C58 T-DNA
   6346..6500    -  CDS            lacZα (fragment): LacZα fragment of β-galactosidase; lacZ fragment
   6599..7270    +  promoter       CaMV 35S promoter (enhanced): cauliflower mosaic virus 35S promoter with a duplicated enhancer region
   7272..7298    -  misc_feature   MCS (fragment): pUC18/19 multiple cloning site
   7330..7354    +  protein_bind   attB1: mutant version of attB; recombination site for the Gateway® BP reaction BP Clonase™
  11183..11435   +  terminator     NOS terminator: nopaline synthase terminator and poly(A) signal
  11480..11500   +  protein_bind   attB5: mutant version of attB; core recombination site for the Gateway® BP reaction BP Clonase™
  11612..12283   +  promoter       CaMV 35S promoter (enhanced): cauliflower mosaic virus 35S promoter with a duplicated enhancer region
  12285..12309   -  misc_feature   MCS (fragment): pUC18/19 multiple cloning site
  12342..12365   +  misc_RNA       sTRSV HHRz (fragment): hammerhead ribozyme from the tobacco ringspot virus satellite RNA (Khvorova et al., 2003)
  12407..12425   -  rep_origin     f1 ori (fragment): f1 bacteriophage origin of replication; arrow indicates direction of (+) strand synthesis
  12430..12585   -  CDS            lacZα (fragment): LacZα fragment of β-galactosidase; lacZ fragment
  12593..12611   +  promoter       T7 promoter: promoter for bacteriophage T7 RNA polymerase
  12620..12643   -  misc_feature   MCS (fragment): pBluescript multiple cloning site
  12659..12677   -  promoter       T3 promoter: promoter for bacteriophage T3 RNA polymerase
  12720..12742   -  protein_bind   lac operator (fragment): The lac repressor binds to the lac operator to inhibit transcription in E. coli. This inhibition can be relieved by adding lactose or isopropyl-β-D-thiogalactopyranoside (IPTG). lac repressor encoded by lacI
  12746..12776   -  promoter       lac promoter: promoter for the E. coli lac operon
  12791..12812   -  protein_bind   CAP binding site: CAP binding activates transcription in the presence of cAMP. E. coli catabolite activator protein
  12941..12965   -  protein_bind   attB2: mutant version of attB; recombination site for the Gateway® BP reaction BP Clonase™
  12983..13018   -  misc_feature   MCS (fragment): pBluescript multiple cloning site
  13029..13276   +  terminator     NOS terminator: nopaline synthase terminator and poly(A) signal
  13299..13355   -  misc_feature   MCS: pUC18/19 multiple cloning site
  13386..13408   -  protein_bind   lac operator (fragment): The lac repressor binds to the lac operator to inhibit transcription in E. coli. This inhibition can be relieved by adding lactose or isopropyl-β-D-thiogalactopyranoside (IPTG). lac repressor encoded by lacI
  13412..13442   -  promoter       lac promoter: promoter for the E. coli lac operon
  13457..13478   -  protein_bind   CAP binding site: CAP binding activates transcription in the presence of cAMP. E. coli catabolite activator protein
  13491..13579   -  CDS            lacI (fragment): lac repressor; lacI; The lac repressor binds to the lac operator to inhibit transcription in E. coli. This inhibition can be relieved by adding lactose or isopropyl-β-D-thiogalactopyranoside (IPTG).
  13669..14345   +  promoter       CaMV 35S promoter (enhanced): cauliflower mosaic virus 35S promoter with a duplicated enhancer region
  14413..15205   +  CDS            NeoR/KanR (fragment): aminoglycoside phosphotransferase from Tn5; aph(3')-II (or nptII); confers resistance to neomycin, kanamycin, and G418 (Geneticin®)
  15262..15436   +  polyA_signal   CaMV poly(A) signal: cauliflower mosaic virus polyadenylation signal
  15514..15538   -  misc_feature   LB T-DNA repeat: left border repeat from nopaline C58 T-DNA
>Addgene plasmid #223423 | pYPQAT51 | addgene full sequence | sequence record 453500 | Addgene NGS Result
CCAGCCAGCCAACAGCTCCCCGACCGGCAGCTCGGCACAAAATCACCACTCGATACAGGCAGCCCATCAG
TCCGGGACGGCGTCAGCGGGAGAGCCGTTGTAAGGCGGCAGACTTTGCTCATGTTACCGATGCTATTCGG
AAGAACGGCAACTAAGCTGCCGGGTTTGAAACACGGATGATCTCGCGGAGGGTAGCATGTTGATTGTAAC
GATGACAGAGCGTTGCTGCCTGTGATCACCGCGGTTTCAAAATCGGCTCCGTCGATACTATGTTATACGC
CAACTTTGAAAACAACTTTGAAAAAGCTGTTTTCTGGTATTTAAGGTTTTAGAATGCAAGGAACAGTGAA
TTGGAGTTCGTCTTGTTATAATTAGCTTCTTGGGGTATCTTTAAATACTGTAGAAAAGAGGAAGGAAATA
ATAAATGGCTAAAATGAGAATATCACCGGAATTGAAAAAACTGATCGAAAAATACCGCTGCGTAAAAGAT
ACGGAAGGAATGTCTCCTGCTAAGGTATATAAGCTGGTGGGAGAAAATGAAAACCTATATTTAAAAATGA
CGGACAGCCGGTATAAAGGGACCACCTATGATGTGGAACGGGAAAAGGACATGATGCTATGGCTGGAAGG
AAAGCTGCCTGTTCCAAAGGTCCTGCACTTTGAACGGCATGATGGCTGGAGCAATCTGCTCATGAGTGAG
GCCGATGGCGTCCTTTGCTCGGAAGAGTATGAAGATGAACAAAGCCCTGAAAAGATTATCGAGCTGTATG
CGGAGTGCATCAGGCTCTTTCACTCCATCGACATATCGGATTGTCCCTATACGAATAGCTTAGACAGCCG
CTTAGCCGAATTGGATTACTTACTGAATAACGATCTGGCCGATGTGGATTGCGAAAACTGGGAAGAAGAC
ACTCCATTTAAAGATCCGCGCGAGCTGTATGATTTTTTAAAGACGGAAAAGCCCGAAGAGGAACTTGTCT
TTTCCCACGGCGACCTGGGAGACAGCAACATCTTTGTGAAAGATGGCAAAGTAAGTGGCTTTATTGATCT
TGGGAGAAGCGGCAGGGCGGACAAGTGGTATGACATTGCCTTCTGCGTCCGGTCGATCAGGGAGGATATC
GGGGAAGAACAGTATGTCGAGCTATTTTTTGACTTACTGGGGATCAAGCCTGATTGGGAGAAAATAAAAT
ATTATATTTTACTGGATGAATTGTTTTAGTACCTAGAATGCATGACCAAAATCCCTTAACGTGAGTTTTC
GTTCCACTGAGCGTCAGACCCCGTAGAAAAGATCAAAGGATCTTCTTGAGATCCTTTTTTTCTGCGCGTA
ATCTGCTGCTTGCAAACAAAAAAACCACCGCTACCAGCGGTGGTTTGTTTGCCGGATCAAGAGCTACCAA
CTCTTTTTCCGAAGGTAACTGGCTTCAGCAGAGCGCAGATACCAAATACTGTCCTTCTAGTGTAGCCGTA
GTTAGGCCACCACTTCAAGAACTCTGTAGCACCGCCTACATACCTCGCTCTGCTAATCCTGTTACCAGTG
GCTGCTGCCAGTGGCGATAAGTCGTGTCTTACCGGGTTGGACTCAAGACGATAGTTACCGGATAAGGCGC
AGCGGTCGGGCTGAACGGGGGGTTCGTGCACACAGCCCAGCTTGGAGCGAACGACCTACACCGAACTGAG
ATACCTACAGCGTGAGCTATGAGAAAGCGCCACGCTTCCCGAAGGGAGAAAGGCGGACAGGTATCCGGTA
AGCGGCAGGGTCGGAACAGGAGAGCGCACGAGGGAGCTTCCAGGGGGAAACGCCTGGTATCTTTATAGTC
CTGTCGGGTTTCGCCACCTCTGACTTGAGCGTCGATTTTTGTGATGCTCGTCAGGGGGGCGGAGCCTATG
GAAAAACGCCAGCAACGCGGCCTTTTTACGGTTCCTGGCCTTTTGCTGGCCTTTTGCTCACATGTTCTTT
CCTGCGTTATCCCCTGATTCTGTGGATAACCGTATTACCGCCTTTGAGTGAGCTGATACCGCTCGCCGCA
GCCGAACGACCGAGCGCAGCGAGTCAGTGAGCGAGGAAGCGGAAGAGCGCCTGATGCGGTATTTTCTCCT
TACGCATCTGTGCGGTATTTCACACCGCATATGGTGCACTCTCAGTACAATCTGCTCTGATGCCGCATAG
TTAAGCCAGTATACACTCCGCTATCGCTACGTGACTGGGTCATGGCTGCGCCCCGACACCCGCCAACACC
CGCTGACGCGCCCTGACGGGCTTGTCTGCTCCCGGCATCCGCTTACAGACAAGCTGTGACCGTCTCCGGG
AGCTGCATGTGTCAGAGGTTTTCACCGTCATCACCGAAACGCGCGAGGCAGGGTGCCTTGATGTGGGCGC
CGGCGGTCGAGTGGCGACGGCGCGGCTTGTCCGCGCCCTGGTAGATTGCCTGGCCGTAGGCCAGCCATTT
TTGAGCGGCCAGCGGCCGCGATAGGCCGACGCGAAGCGGCGGGGCGTAGGGAGCGCAGCGACCGAAGGGT
AGGCGCTTTTTGCAGCTCTTCGGCTGTGCGCTGGCCAGACAGTTATGCACAGGCCAGGCGGGTTTTAAGA
GTTTTAATAAGTTTTAAAGAGTTTTAGGCGGAAAAATCGCCTTTTTTCTCTTTTATATCAGTCACTTACA
TGTGTGACCGGTTCCCAATGTACGGCTTTGGGTTCCCAATGTACGGGTTCCGGTTCCCAATGTACGGCTT
TGGGTTCCCAATGTACGTGCTATCCACAGGAAACAGACCTTTTCGACCTTTTTCCCCTGCTAGGGCAATT
TGCCCTAGCATCTGCTCCGTACATTAGGAACCGGCGGATGCTTCGCCCTCGATCAGGTTGCGGTAGCGCA
TGACTAGGATCGGGCCAGCCTGCCCCGCCTCCTCCTTCAAATCGTACTCCGGCAGGTCATTTGACCCGAT
CAGCTTGCGCACGGTGAAACAGAACTTCTTGAACTCTCCGGCGCTGCCACTGCGTTCGTAGATCGTCTTG
AACAACCATCTGGCTTCTGCCTTGCCTGCGGCGCGGCGTGCCAGGCGGTAGAGAAAACGGCCGATGCCGG
GATCGATCAAAAAGTAATCGGGGTGAACCGTCAGCACGTCCGGGTTCTTGCCTTCTGTGATCTCGCGGTA
CATCCAATCAGCTAGCTCGATCTCGATGTACTCCGGCCGCCCGGTTTCGCTCTTTACGATCTTGTAGCGG
CTAATCAAGGCTTCACCCTCGGATACCGTCACCAGGCGGCCGTTCTTGGCCTTCTTCGTACGCTGCATGG
CAACGTGCGTGGTGTTTAACCGAATGCAGGTTTCTACCAAGTCGTCTTTCTGCTTTCCGCCATCGGCTCG
CCGGCAGAACTTGAGTACGTCCGCAACGTGTGGACGGAACACGCGGCCGGGCTTGTCTCCCTTCCCTTCC
CGGTATCGGTTCATGGATTCGGTTAGATGGGAAACCGCCATCAGTACCAGGTCGTAATCCCACACACTGG
CCATGCCGGCCGGCCCTGCGGAAACCTCTACGTGCCCGTCTGGAAGCTCGTAGCGGATCACCTCGCCAGC
TCGTCGGTCACGCTTCGACAGACGGAAAACGGCCACGTCCATGATGCTGCGACTATCGCGGGTGCCCACG
TCATAGAGCATCGGAACGAAAAAATCTGGTTGCTCGTCGCCCTTGGGCGGCTTCCTAATCGACGGCGCAC
CGGCTGCCGGCGGTTGCCGGGATTCTTTGCGGATTCGATCAGCGGCCGCTTGCCACGATTCACCGGGGCG
TGCTTCTGCCTCGATGCGTTGCCGCTGGGCGGCCTGCGCGGCCTTCAACTTCTCCACCAGGTCATCACCC
AGCGCCGCGCCGATTTGTACCGGGCCGGATGGTTTGCGACCGCTCACGCCGATTCCTCGGGCTTGGGGGT
TCCAGTGCCATTGCAGGGCCGGCAGGCAACCCAGCCGCTTACGCCTGGCCAACCGCCCGTTCCTCCACAC
ATGGGGCATTCCACGGCGTCGGTGCCTGGTTGTTCTTGATTTTCCATGCCGCCTCCTTTAGCCGCTAAAA
TTCATCTACTCATTTATTCATTTGCTCATTTACTCTGGTAGCTGCGCGATGTATTCAGATAGCAGCTCGG
TAATGGTCTTGCCTTGGCGTACCGCGTACATCTTCAGCTTGGTGTGATCCTCCGCCGGCAACTGAAAGTT
GACCCGCTTCATGGCTGGCGTGTCTGCCAGGCTGGCCAACGTTGCAGCCTTGCTGCTGCGTGCGCTCGGA
CGGCCGGCACTTAGCGTGTTTGTGCTTTTGCTCATTTTCTCTTTACCTCATTAACTCAAATGAGTTTTGA
TTTAATTTCAGCGGCCAGCGCCTGGACCTCGCGGGCAGCGTCGCCCTCGGGTTCTGATTCAAGAACGGTT
GTGCCGGCGGCGGCAGTGCCTGGGTAGCTCACGCGCTGCGTGATACGGGACTCAAGAATGGGCAGCTCGT
ACCCGGCCAGCGCCTCGGCAACCTCACCGCCGATGCGCGTGCCTTTGATCGCCCGCGACACGACAAAGGC
CGCTTGTAGCCTTCCATCCGTGACCTCAATGCGCTGCTTAACCAGCTCCACCAGGTCGGCGGTGGCCCAT
ATGTCGTAAGGGCTTGGCTGCACCGGAATCAGCACGAAGTCGGCTGCCTTGATCGCGGACACAGCCAAGT
CCGCCGCCTGGGGCGCTCCGTCGATCACTACGAAGTCGCGCCGGCCGATGGCCTTCACGTCGCGGTCAAT
CGTCGGGCGGTCGATGCCGACAACGGTTAGCGGTTGATCTTCCCGCACGGCCGCCCAATCGCGGGCACTG
CCCTGGGGATCGGAATCGACTAACAGAACATCGGCCCCGGCGAGTTGCAGGGCGCGGGCTAGATGGGTTG
CGATGGTCGTCTTGCCTGACCCGCCTTTCTGGTTAAGTACAGCGATAACCTTCATGCGTTCCCCTTGCGT
ATTTGTTTATTTACTCATCGCATCATATACGCAGCGACCGCATGACGCAAGCTGTTTTACTCAAATACAC
ATCACCTTTTTAGACGGCGGCGCTCGGTTTCTTCAGCGGCCAAGCTGGCCGGCCAGGCCGCCAGCTTGGC
ATCAGACAAACCGGCCAGGATTTCATGCAGCCGCACGGTTGAGACGTGCGCGGGCGGCTCGAACACGTAC
CCGGCCGCGATCATCTCCGCCTCGATCTCTTCGGTAATGAAAAACGGTTCGTCCTGGCCGTCCTGGTGCG
GTTTCATGCTTGTTCCTCTTGGCGTTCATTCTCGGCGGCCGCCAGGGCGTCGGCCTCGGTCAATGCGTCC
TCACGGAAGGCACCGCGCCGCCTGGCCTCGGTGGGCGTCACTTCCTCGCTGCGCTCAAGTGCGCGGTACA
GGGTCGAGCGATGCACGCCAAGCAGTGCAGCCGCCTCTTTCACGGTGCGGCCTTCCTGGTCGATCAGCTC
GCGGGCGTGCGCGATCTGTGCCGGGGTGAGGGTAGGGCGGGGGCCAAACTTCACGCCTCGGGCCTTGGCG
GCCTCGCGCCCGCTCCGGGTGCGGTCGATGATTAGGGAACGCTCGAACTCGGCAATGCCGGCGAACACGG
TCAACACCATGCGGCCGGCCGGCGTGGTGGTGTCGGCCCACGGCTCTGCCAGGCTACGCAGGCCCGCGCC
GGCCTCCTGGATGCGCTCGGCAATGTCCAGTAGGTCGCGGGTGCTGCGGGCCAGGCGGTCTAGCCTGGTC
ACTGTCACAACGTCGCCAGGGCGTAGGTGGTCAAGCATCCTGGCCAGCTCCGGGCGGTCGCGCCTGGTGC
CGGTGATCTTCTCGGAAAACAGCTTGGTGCAGCCGGCCGCGTGCAGTTCGGCCCGTTGGTTGGTCAAGTC
CTGGTCGTCGGTGCTGACGCGGGCATAGCCCAGCAGGCCAGCGGCGGCGCTCTTGTTCATGGCGTAATGT
CTCCGGTTCTAGTCGCAAGTATTCTACTTTATGCGACTAAAACACGCGACAAGAAAACGCCAGGAAAAGG
GCAGGGCGGCAGCCTGTCGCGTAACTTAGGACTTGTGCGACATGTCGTTTTCAGAAGACGGCTGCACTGA
ACGTCAGAAGCCGACTGCACTATAGCAGCGGAGGGGTTGGATCAAAGTACTTTGATCCCGAGGGGAACCC
TGTGGTTGGCATGCACATACAAATGGACGAACGGATAAACCTTTTCACGCCCTTTTAAATATCCGATTAT
TCTAATAAACGCTCTTTTCTCTTAGGTTTACCCGCCAATATATCCTGTCAAACACTGATAGTTTAAACTG
AAGGCGGGAAACGACAATCTGATCCAAGCTCAAGCTGCTCTAGCATTCGCCATTCAGGCTGCGCAACTGT
TGGGAAGGGCGATCGGTGCGGGCCTCTTCGCTATTACGCCAGCTGGCGAAAGGGGGATGTGCTGCAAGGC
GATTAAGTTGGGTAACGCCAGGGTTTTCCCAGTCACGACGTTGTAAAACGACGGCCAGTGCCAAGCTTGG
CGTGCCTGCAGGTCAACATGGTGGAGCACGACACACTTGTCTACTCCAAAAATATCAAAGATACAGTCTC
AGAAGACCAAAGGGCAATTGAGACTTTTCAACAAAGGGTAATATCCGGAAACCTCCTCGGATTCCATTGC
CCAGCTATCTGTCACTTTATTGTGAAGATAGTGGAAAAGGAAGGTGGCTCCTACAAATGCCATCATTGCG
ATAAAGGAAAGGCCATCGTTGAAGATGCCTCTGCCGACAGTGGTCCCAAAGATGGACCCCCACCCACGAG
GAGCATCGTGGAAAAAGAAGACGTTCCAACCACGTCTTCAAAGCAAGTGGATTGATGTGATAACATGGTG
GAGCACGACACACTTGTCTACTCCAAAAATATCAAAGATACAGTCTCAGAAGACCAAAGGGCAATTGAGA
CTTTTCAACAAAGGGTAATATCCGGAAACCTCCTCGGATTCCATTGCCCAGCTATCTGTCACTTTATTGT
GAAGATAGTGGAAAAGGAAGGTGGCTCCTACAAATGCCATCATTGCGATAAAGGAAAGGCCATCGTTGAA
GATGCCTCTGCCGACAGTGGTCCCAAAGATGGACCCCCACCCACGAGGAGCATCGTGGAAAAAGAAGACG
TTCCAACCACGTCTTCAAAGCAAGTGGATTGATGTGATATCTCCACTGACGTAAGGGATGACGCACAATC
CCACTATCCTTCGCAAGACCCTTCCTCTATATAAGGAAGTTCATTTCATTTGGAGAGGACCTCGACTCTA
GAGGATCCCCGGGTACCGGGCCCCCCCTCGAGGCGCGCCAAGCTATCAAACAAGTTTGTACAAAAAAGCA
GGCTCCGAATTCGCCCTTCACCATGGCTCCTAAGAAGAAGCGGAAGGTTGGTATTCACGGGGTGCCTGCG
GCTTCAAAGCTCGAGAAATTCACCAACTGTTATTCGTTGAGCAAAACACTGCGGTTTAAAGCGATTCCAG
TCGGCAAGACTCAAGAGAATATAGACAATAAGCGGCTGTTGGTGGAAGATGAAAAGCGCGCGGAAGACTA
CAAAGGGGTGAAGAAGTTGTTGGACAGATACTACCTCTCTTTTATCAATGATGTCTTGCACTCAATCAAA
TTGAAGAATCTGAACAACTACATCTCCCTCTTCAGAAAGAAAACAAGGACAGAAAAGGAGAATAAGGAAC
TTGAAAATTTGGAGATCAATCTGAGGAAAGAGATCGCGAAAGCCTTTAAAGGCAACGAAGGATACAAAAG
TCTGTTCAAGAAGGATATAATTGAGACAATTTTGCCAGAGTTCCTCGATGACAAGGACGAGATTGCGCTG
GTCAATTCGTTCAACCGCTTCACAACAGCATTCACAGGCTTCTTTCGCAATCGGGAAAATATGTTCTCTG
AGGAGGCAAAGTCCACTTCTATTGCGTTCAGGTGTATCAATGAGAATCTCACTGTGTACATTTCCAACAT
GGATATCTTTGAGAAGGTTGACGCAATTTTTGACAAGCACGAAGTTCAGGAGATTAAGGAGAAGATCCTC
AATTCCGATTATGACGTTGAGGACTTCTTCGAAGGTGAGTTTTTTAATTTCGTGCTCACTCAAGAGGGTA
TCGACGTGTATAATGCGATCATCGGTGGGTTCGTGACTGAGTCCGGTGAAAAGATTAAGGGATTGAACGA
GTATATCAACCTTTACAACCAAAAGACGAAACAGAAGCTGCCAAAGTTCAAGCCTCTTTACAAACAGGTT
CTTTCAGACCGCGAGTCACTCTCGTTCTATGGGGAGGGCTACACTTCGGATGAGGAAGTCCTGGAGGTGT
TCAGGAATACTCTCAATAAGAATTCGGAGATTTTCTCTTCTATAAAAAAACTGGAAAAGTTGTTTAAGAA
TTTTGACGAATACTCTAGCGCCGGCATATTTGTGAAAAACGGCCCGGCCATATCAACGATAAGTAAAGAT
ATCTTCGGCGAATGGAACGTGATCAGAGACAAATGGAACGCGGAGTATGACGATATTCACCTGAAGAAGA
AGGCTGTCGTAACGGAGAAGTACGAGGATGATCGCAGGAAAAGCTTCAAAAAGATCGGAAGTTTCAGCCT
GGAACAGTTGCAGGAGTATGCTGACGCCGATCTTAGCGTCGTCGAGAAGTTGAAGGAGATAATCATCCAA
AAGGTCGACGAGATATATAAAGTCTATGGATCAAGTGAAAAACTGTTCGACGCCGACTTCGTTTTGGAGA
AGTCCCTGAAGAAGAACGACGCTGTTGTTGCCATTATGAAGGATCTGCTCGACAGCGTGAAGAGTTTCGA
GAACTATATTAAGGCTTTTTTCGGGGAGGGGAAGGAGACTAACAGAGATGAGTCCTTCTACGGAGACTTC
GTCCTCGCGTACGATATACTCCTTAAGGTAGACCACATCTACGACGCAATCAGAAATTACGTGACACAAA
AGCCGTACAGCAAGGACAAGTTCAAACTCTACTTCCAGAACCCCCAGTTCATGGGCGGCTGGGACAAGGA
CAAGGAAACGGATTACAGGGCTACGATCCTGAGGTATGGTTCAAAATACTACTTGGCGATTATGGACAAG
AAGTACGCCAAGTGTCTCCAGAAGATTGACAAAGACGATGTCAATGGCAATTATGAGAAGATCAACTACA
AGCTGCTTCCGGGTCCGAACAAGATGCTCCCAAAGGTTTTCTTCAGCAAGAAATGGATGGCCTACTATAA
CCCAAGCGAGGACATCCAGAAGATTTATAAGAACGGTACGTTCAAGAAGGGCGACATGTTCAATCTTAAC
GACTGTCACAAGCTGATCGACTTCTTCAAAGACTCAATTAGCCGGTACCCAAAGTGGTCTAACGCCTATG
ACTTCAACTTTTCGGAAACCGAGAAGTACAAGGATATAGCCGGATTTTATAGAGAGGTGGAAGAGCAGGG
CTACAAGGTGTCATTCGAGTCCGCCAGCAAGAAGGAAGTGGACAAGCTCGTGGAAGAGGGTAAGCTCTAC
ATGTTCCAGATTTATAATAAAGACTTTAGCGATAAGAGCCACGGGACACCTAATCTCCACACAATGTATT
TCAAGCTGCTCTTCGACGAGAATAACCACGGCCAAATCAGGTTGTCAGGAGGGGCTGAACTCTTCATGCG
GCGCGCTAGCCTTAAGAAGGAGGAGCTTGTAGTCCACCCTGCGAATAGTCCAATTGCGAATAAGAACCCG
GACAATCCTAAAAAGACTACAACATTGAGCTACGACGTGTACAAGGATAAGAGGTTTTCCGAGGATCAGT
ACGAGCTCCACATCCCGATTGCGATCAACAAGTGCCCAAAGAATATTTTCAAGATAAACACAGAGGTGCG
TGTACTCCTGAAGCATGACGACAATCCTTACGTCATTGGGATTGATCGGGGCGAGAGGAACCTCCTCTAT
ATTGTGGTGGTGGACGGGAAGGGGAACATAGTCGAACAGTACTCCCTTAACGAAATAATTAACAATTTCA
ACGGCATCCGTATCAAGACCGACTACCATTCGTTGCTGGACAAGAAGGAGAAGGAGAGATTTGAGGCGCG
GCAAAATTGGACAAGTATCGAGAACATCAAGGAACTCAAAGCAGGTTATATCTCTCAAGTTGTGCATAAG
ATATGCGAGCTGGTTGAGAAGTATGACGCAGTGATCGCTCTTGAGGACCTCAACTCGGGCTTTAAGAATT
CTAGAGTTAAAGTGGAGAAGCAGGTCTATCAAAAGTTCGAGAAGATGCTTATAGATAAGCTCAACTACAT
GGTCGATAAGAAATCGAACCCATGTGCCACCGGCGGCGCACTCAAAGGTTACCAAATAACAAACAAATTC
GAGTCCTTCAAATCGATGAGTACTCAGAATGGGTTCATATTTTATATACCGGCGTGGCTTACGTCTAAGA
TCGACCCGTCAACTGGTTTTGTCAACCTGTTGAAGACGAAATACACGTCCATTGCCGATTCGAAAAAGTT
CATATCTAGTTTTGATCGTATTATGTACGTCCCAGAGGAAGATCTTTTCGAGTTTGCTCTCGACTACAAA
AACTTTTCGCGGACCGATGCGGATTACATTAAAAAATGGAAACTCTATTCGTACGGCAACAGAATCAGGA
TTTTTCGCAACCCTAAGAAGAATAACGTCTTTGATTGGGAGGAAGTTTGCTTGACTAGCGCGTACAAGGA
GCTCTTTAATAAGTATGGCATTAACTACCAACAGGGTGATATCAGAGCACTGCTTTGCGAACAATCTGAC
AAGGCTTTCTACTCATCCTTCATGGCTTTGATGAGCCTGATGCTCCAGATGAGAAATTCAATTACAGGCA
GAACCGACGTGGATTTCTTGATCTCCCCGGTTAAAAATTCTGATGGCATCTTTTACGATAGCAGGAACTA
TGAAGCGCAAGAGAATGCGATTCTGCCAAAAAATGCAGACGCCAACGGTGCCTATAACATCGCCAGGAAA
GTCCTGTGGGCGATCGGCCAGTTCAAAAAGGCCGAAGACGAAAAATTGGACAAGGTCAAAATCGCTATCA
GCAACAAAGAGTGGCTGGAGTATGCTCAGACATCCGTAAAGCATAAGCGTCCTGCTGCCACCAAAAAGGC
CGGACAGGCTAAGAAAAAGAAGTGAGACGACTAGTGGCGGCCGCCGACGTCCGATCGTTCAAACATTTGG
CAATAAAGTTTCTTAAGATTGAATCCTGTTGCCGGTCTTGCGATGATTATCATATAATTTCTGTTGAATT
ACGTTAAGCATGTAATAATTAACATGTAATGCATGACGTTATTTATGAGATGGGTTTTTATGATTAGAGT
CCCGCAATTATACATTTAATACGCGATAGAAAACAAAATATAGCGCTCAAACTAGGATAAATTATCGCGC
GCGGTGTCATCTATGTTACTAGATCGGGAATTGATCCCCCCTCGACAGCTTCCGGAAAGGGCGAATTCGC
AACTTTGTATACAAAAGTTGCCCCATGGCGTTCCCTCTAGTGGCGTGCCTGCAGGTCAACATGGTGGAGC
ACGACACACTTGTCTACTCCAAAAATATCAAAGATACAGTCTCAGAAGACCAAAGGGCAATTGAGACTTT
TCAACAAAGGGTAATATCCGGAAACCTCCTCGGATTCCATTGCCCAGCTATCTGTCACTTTATTGTGAAG
ATAGTGGAAAAGGAAGGTGGCTCCTACAAATGCCATCATTGCGATAAAGGAAAGGCCATCGTTGAAGATG
CCTCTGCCGACAGTGGTCCCAAAGATGGACCCCCACCCACGAGGAGCATCGTGGAAAAAGAAGACGTTCC
AACCACGTCTTCAAAGCAAGTGGATTGATGTGATAACATGGTGGAGCACGACACACTTGTCTACTCCAAA
AATATCAAAGATACAGTCTCAGAAGACCAAAGGGCAATTGAGACTTTTCAACAAAGGGTAATATCCGGAA
ACCTCCTCGGATTCCATTGCCCAGCTATCTGTCACTTTATTGTGAAGATAGTGGAAAAGGAAGGTGGCTC
CTACAAATGCCATCATTGCGATAAAGGAAAGGCCATCGTTGAAGATGCCTCTGCCGACAGTGGTCCCAAA
GATGGACCCCCACCCACGAGGAGCATCGTGGAAAAAGAAGACGTTCCAACCACGTCTTCAAAGCAAGTGG
ATTGATGTGATATCTCCACTGACGTAAGGGATGACGCACAATCCCACTATCCTTCGCAAGACCCTTCCTC
TATATAAGGAAGTTCATTTCATTTGGAGAGGACCTCGACTCTAGAGGATCCCCGGGTACGTTTGGTGTTA
CTTCTGCAGGGATCCAAATTACTGATGAGTCCGTGAGGACGAAACGAGTAAGCTCGTCTAATTTCTACTA
AGTGTAGATGAGACCGGCGCCGCTACAGGGCGCGTCCCATTCGCCATTCAGGCTGCGCAACTGTTGGGAA
GGGCGATCGGTGCGGGCCTCTTCGCTATTACGCCAGCTGGCGAAAGGGGGATGTGCTGCAAGGCGATTAA
GTTGGGTAACGCCAGGGTTTTCCCAGTCACGACGTTGTAAAACGACGGCCAGTGAGCGCGCGTAATACGA
CTCACTATAGGGCGAATTGGGTACCGGGCCCCCCCTCGAGGTCCTCCAGCTTTTGTTCCCTTTAGTGAGG
GTTAATTGCGCGCTTGGCGTAATCATGGTCATAGCTGTTTCCTGTGTGAAATTGTTATCCGCTCACAATT
CCACACAACATACGAGCCGGAAGCATAAAGTGTAAAGCCTGGGGTGCCTAATGAGTGAGCTAACTCACAT
TAATTGCGTTGCGCTCACTGCCCGCTTTCCACCGGTGGTCTCTGGCCGGCATGGTCCCAGCCTCCTCGCT
GGCGCCGGCTGGGCAACATGCTTCGGCATGGCGAATGGGACGGTACCCGGCCGGAATTCGACCCAGCTTT
CTTGTACAAAGTGGTTCGATAATTCTTAATTAACTAGTTCTAGAGCGGCCGCCACCGCGGTGGAGCTCGA
ATTTCCCCGATCGTTCAAACATTTGGCAATAAAGTTTCTTAAGATTGAATCCTGTTGCCGGTCTTGCGAT
GATTATCATATAATTTCTGTTGAATTACGTTAAGCATGTAATAATTAACATGTAATGCATGACGTTATTT
ATGAGATGGGTTTTTATGATTAGAGTCCCGCAATTATACATTTAATACGCGATAGAAAACAAAATATAGC
GCGCAAACTAGGATAAATTATCGCGCGCGGTGTCATCTATGTTACTGAATTCGTAATCATGGTCATAGAA
GCTTGCATGCCTGCAGGTCGACTCTAGAGGATCCCCGGGTACCGAGCTCGAATTCGTAATCATGTCATAG
CTGTTTCCTGTGTGAAATTGTTATCCGCTCACAATTCCACACAACATACGAGCCGGAAGCATAAAGTGTA
AAGCCTGGGGTGCCTAATGAGTGAGCTAACTCACATTAATTGCGTTGCGCTCACTGCCCGCTTTCCAGTC
GGGAAACCTGTCGTGCCAGCTGCATTAATGAATCGGCCAACGCGCGGGGAGAGGCGGTTTGCGTATTGGC
TAGAGCAGCTTGCCAACATGGTGGAGCACGACACTCTCGTCTACTCCAAGAATATCAAAGATACAGTCTC
AGAAGACCAAAGGGCTATTGAGACTTTTCAACAAAGGGTAATATCGGGAAACCTCCTCGGATTCCATTGC
CCAGCTATCTGTCACTTCATCAAAAGGACAGTAGAAAAGGAAGGTGGCACCTACAAATGCCATCATTGCG
ATAAAGGAAAGGCTATCGTTCAAGATGCCTCTGCCGACAGTGGTCCCAAAGATGGACCCCCACCCACGAG
GAGCATCGTGGAAAAAGAAGACGTTCCAACCACGTCTTCAAAGCAAGTGGATTGATGTGAACATGGTGGA
GCACGACACTCTCGTCTACTCCAAGAATATCAAAGATACAGTCTCAGAAGACCAAAGGGCTATTGAGACT
TTTCAACAAAGGGTAATATCGGGAAACCTCCTCGGATTCCATTGCCCAGCTATCTGTCACTTCATCAAAA
GGACAGTAGAAAAGGAAGGTGGCACCTACAAATGCCATCATTGCGATAAAGGAAAGGCTATCGTTCAAGA
TGCCTCTGCCGACAGTGGTCCCAAAGATGGACCCCCACCCACGAGGAGCATCGTGGAAAAAGAAGACGTT
CCAACCACGTCTTCAAAGCAAGTGGATTGATGTGATATCTCCACTGACGTAAGGGATGACGCACAATCCC
ACTATCCTTCGCAAGACCCTTCCTCTATATAAGGAAGTTCATTTCATTTGGAGAGGACACGCTGAAATCA
CCAGTCTCTCTCTACAAATCTATCTCTCTCGAGCTTTCGCAGATCTGTCGATCGACCATGGGGATTGAAC
AAGATGGATTGCACGCAGGTTCTCCGGCCGCTTGGGTGGAGAGGCTATTCGGCTATGACTGGGCACAACA
GACAATCGGCTGCTCTGATGCCGCCGTGTTTCGGCTGTCAGCGCAGGGGCGCCCGGTTCTTTTTGTCAAG
ACCGACCTGTCCGGTGCCCTGAATGAACTCCAGGACGAGGCAGCGCGGCTATCGTGGCTGGCCACGACGG
GCGTTCCTTGCGCAGCTGTGCTCGACGTTGTCACTGAAGCGGGAAGGGACTGGCTGCTATTGGGCGAAGT
GCCGGGGCAGGATCTCCTGTCATCTCACCTTGCTCCTGCCGAGAAAGTATCCATCATGGCTGATGCAATG
CGGCGGCTGCATACGCTTGATCCGGCTACCTGCCCATTCGACCACCAAGCGAAACATCGCATCGAGCGAG
CACGTACTCGGATGGAAGCCGGTCTTGTCGATCAGGATGATCTGGACGAAGAGCATCAGGGGCTCGCGCC
AGCCGAACTGTTCGCCAGGCTCAAGGCGCGCATGCCCGACGGCGAGGATCTCGTCGTGACACATGGCGAT
GCCTGCTTGCCGAATATCATGGTGGAAAATGGCCGCTTTTCTGGATTCATCGACTGTGGCCGGCTGGGTG
TGGCGGACCGCTATCAGGACATAGCGTTGGCTACCCGTGATATTGCTGAAGAGCTTGGCGGCGAATGGGC
TGACCGCTTCCTCGTGCTTTACGGTATCGCCGCTCCCGATTCGCAGCGCATCGCCTTCTATCGCCTTCTT
GACGAGTTCTTCTGAGCGGGACTCTGGGGTTCGGATCGATCCTCTAGCTAGAGTCGATCGACAAGCTCGA
GTTTCTCCATAATAATGTGTGAGTAGTTCCCAGATAAGGGAATTAGGGTTCCTATAGGGTTTCGCTCATG
TGTTGAGCATATAAGAAACCCTTAGTATGTATTTGTATTTGTAAAATACTTCTATCAATAAAATTTCTAA
TTCCTAAAACCAAAATCCAGTACTAAAATCCAGATCCCCCGAATTAATTCGGCGTTAATTCAGTACATTA
AAAACGTCCGCAATGTGTTATTAAGTTGTCTAAGCGTCAATTTGTTTACACCACAATATATCCTGCCA
